>Addgene plasmid #28239 | pET-TBZ | depositor partial sequence | sequence record 13369 | Author sequence
CATATGAGAAAGGAAACATACTCTTCTTACATTTACAAAGTTTTGAAGCAAACTCACCCTGACACTGGTA
TTTCCCAAAAGTCCATGTCTATCTTGAACTCTTTCGTTAACGATATCTTTGAAAGAATCGCTACTGAAGC
TTCTAAATTGGCTGCGTATAACAAGAAGTCTACTATCTCTGCTAGAGAAATTCAAACCGCTGTTAGATTG
ATCTTACCAGGTGAATTGGCTAAGCATGCTGTCTCTGAAGGTACTAGAGCTGTTACCAAGTACTCTTCCT
CTACTCAAGCACAATCTTCTTCAGCAAGGGCTGGCTTGCAGTTTCCTGTCGGTAGGATTAAGCGTTACCT
GAAAAGGCACGCTACCGGCCGAACAAGAGTAGGATCCAAAGCTGCCATTTATTTGACTGCTGTGTTGGAA
TATTTGACTGCTGAAGTGCTGGAGTTGGCTGGTAATGCAGCCAAGGATCTTAAAGTCAAGAGGATTACCC
CAAGACATCTGCAATTGGCCATTAGAGGTGACGATGAGTTAGATTCTTTGATCAGGGCTACAATTGCTTC
AGGTGGTGTTTTGCCTCATATATAACTCGAG
