>Addgene plasmid #28239 | pET-TBZ | addgene partial sequence | sequence record 35509 | 28239 with T7-term
TTGCAGCCGGATCTGCTCGAGTTATATATGAGGCAAAACACCACCTGAAGCAATTGTAGCCCTGATCAAA
GAATCTAACTCATCGTCACCTCTAATGGCCAATTGCAGATGTCTTGGGGTAATCCTCTTGACTTTAAGAT
CCTTGGCTGCATTACCAGCCAACTCCAGCACTTCAGCAGTCAAATATTCCAACACAGCAGTCAAATAAAT
GGCAGCTTTGGATCCTACTCTTGTTCGGCCGGTAGCGTGCCTTTTCAGGTAACGCTTAATCCTACCGACA
GGAAACTGCAAGCCAGCCCTTGCTGAAGAAGATTGTGCTTGAGTAGAGGAAGAGTACTTGGTAACAGCTC
TAGTACCTTCAGAGACAGCATGCTTAGCCAATTCACCTGGTAAGATCAATCTAACAGCGGTTTGAATTTC
TCTAGCAGAGATAGTAGACTTCTTGTTATACGCAGCCAATTTAGAAGCTTCAGTAGCGATTCTTTCAAAG
ATATCGTTAACGAAAGAGTTCAAGATAGACATGGACTTTTGGGAAATACCAGTGTCAGGGTGAGTTTGCT
TCAAAACTTTGTAAATGTAAGAAGAGTATGTTTCCTTTCTCATATGTATATCTCCTTCTTAAAGTTAAAC
AAAATTATTTCTAGAGGGAAACCGTTGTGGTCTCCCTATAGTGAGTCGTATTAATTTCGCGGGATCGAGA
TCTCGGGCAGCGTTGGGTCCTGGCCACGGGTGCGCATGATCGTGCTCCTGTCGTTGAGGACCCGGCTAGG
CTGGCGGGGTTGCCTTACTGGTTAGCAGAATGAATCACCGATACGCGAGCGA
