[The description below was written by a language model from this plasmid's Addgene catalogue record.]
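Description:
pET-TBZ is a bacterial expression plasmid built on the pET17b backbone (about 3.3 kb without insert), a high-copy vector selected with ampicillin. It is propagated in a standard cloning strain, while protein production requires a host that supplies T7 RNA polymerase, such as a DE3 lysogen; the record recommends a codon-supplemented BL21(DE3) derivative, which provides extra tRNAs for codons that are rare in E. coli. The use of T7 promoter and T7 terminator sequencing primers fits the usual pET arrangement, in which the coding sequence sits between a T7 promoter and T7 terminator. No feature table is provided, so individual backbone elements cannot be confirmed from the record.

The insert, roughly 600 bp and cloned between NdeI and XhoI sites that both remain intact, encodes "TBZ", a single-chain fusion of truncated histone H2B and the histone variant H2A.Z from Saccharomyces cerevisiae. Joining the two histones in one polypeptide lets them be expressed together in fixed 1:1 stoichiometry, so that the protein can stand in for the H2A.Z-H2B dimer. The record does not give the exact truncation boundaries, the nature of any linker between the two histone segments, or whether an affinity tag is present.

The associated publication reports the NMR structure of the chaperone Chz1 in complex with H2A.Z-H2B. This indicates that the construct was made to produce recombinant histone material in E. coli for structural and biophysical studies of how the chaperone recognises this variant histone pair.
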