Addgene plasmid #28239: pET-TBZ
Depositing lab: Yawen Bai. Depositing organization: National Cancer Institute (NCI). Publication: NMR structure of chaperone Chz1 complexed with histones H2A.Z-H2B. Zhou Z, Feng H, Hansen DF, Kato H, Luk E, Freedberg DI, Kay LE, Wu C, Bai Y. Nat Struct Mol Biol. 2008 Aug . 15(8):868-9. 10.1038/nsmb.1465 PubMed 18641662.
Backbone
  Vector backbone: pET17b
  Backbone manufacturer: EMD bioscience
  Backbone size w/o insert (bp): 3300
  Vector type: Bacterial Expression
Growth in bacteria
  Bacterial resistance: Ampicillin, 100 μg/mL
  Growth temperature: 37°C
  Growth strain: DH5alpha
  Growth instructions: Plasmid is provided in DH5a cells. BL21-CodonPlus (DE3)-RILP Competent Cells from Agilent are recommended for expression.
  Copy number: High Copy
Gene/Insert
  Gene/Insert name: single chain Truncated H2B-H2A.Z (alt name: TBZ)
  Species: S. cerevisiae (budding yeast)
  Insert size (bp): 600
  Cloning method: Restriction Enzyme; 5′ cloning site NdeI (not destroyed); 3′ cloning site XhoI (not destroyed)
  Sequencing primers: 5′ T7 promotor; 3′ T7 terminator
Terms and licenses: Academic/Nonprofit Terms; Industry Terms: Not Available to Industry
How to cite: pET-TBZ was a gift from Yawen Bai (Addgene plasmid # 28239 ; http://n2t.net/addgene:28239 ; RRID:Addgene_28239)
